Addgene plasmid #103655: LSB-hsa-miR-574-3p
Purpose: Used to sense miRNA activity using fluorescence based tools. hsa-miR-574-3p target in 3' UTR of of mKate. miRNA activity can be measured by the repression of mKate2 relative to EBFP2 fluorescent proteins . Plasmid is inherently unstable; please see Depositor Comments
Depositing lab: Ron Weiss. Depositing organization: Massachusetts Institute of Technology. Publication: A mixed antagonistic/synergistic miRNA repression model enables accurate predictions of multi-input miRNA sensor activity. Gam JJ, Babb J, Weiss R. Nat Commun. 2018 Jun 22;9(1):2430. doi: 10.1038/s41467-018-04575-0. PubMed 29934631.
Backbone
  Vector backbone: Low Sensor Backbone (LSB)
  Vector type: Mammalian Expression, Synthetic Biology
Growth in bacteria
  Bacterial resistance: Ampicillin and Kanamycin, 100 & 50 μg/mL
  Growth temperature: 30°C
  Growth strain: NEB Stable
  Copy number: High Copy
Gene/Insert
  Gene/Insert name: hsa-miR-574-3p target
  Species: H. sapiens (human)
  Entrez Gene: MIR574 (a.k.a. MIR574-3p, MIRN574, hsa-mir-574, mir-574)
  Promoter: EF-1a
  Cloning method: Gibson Cloning
Terms and licenses: Academic/Nonprofit Terms; Industry Terms: Not Available to Industry
Depositor comments: Please note that this plasmid is inherently unstable due to a repeating poly A element. We recommend performing a diagnostic digest on multiple colonies upon receipt. The depositors would like to note the presence of several discrepancies between the depositor sequence and physical plasmid sequence. In particular, the sequences upstream and downstream of the puromycin coding region have 10 bp insertions which do not affect the ability to perform puromycin selection. The sequences for those regions within the physical plasmids are as follows: Upstream of Puro: GAATTCGACCGCCTGTCTCAAGGTGCCACC; Downstream of Puro: GCTTTGAGACTACGCGTGAATTCACTCCTC. Please contact if you are interested in this plasmid prior to placing an order.
How to cite: LSB-hsa-miR-574-3p was a gift from Ron Weiss (Addgene plasmid # 103655 ; http://n2t.net/addgene:103655 ; RRID:Addgene_103655)
