[The description below was written by a language model from this plasmid's Addgene catalogue record and pLannotate feature annotations shown in this document.]
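Description:
LSB-hsa-miR-574-3p is a mammalian expression plasmid built on the Low Sensor Backbone (LSB), designed as a two-colour fluorescent sensor of microRNA activity for synthetic biology work. It replicates in E. coli from a high-copy ColE1/pUC-type origin and carries both a β-lactamase gene and an aph(3')-Ia kanamycin resistance gene, matching the dual ampicillin and kanamycin selection in the record. A puromycin N-acetyltransferase coding sequence followed by a rabbit β-globin polyadenylation signal is also present for selection of mammalian cells. No dedicated promoter for it is annotated in the feature table.

The payload consists of two parallel transcription units, each driven by the human EF-1α core promoter with its intron A and terminated by a β-globin fragment and poly(A) signal. Both are flanked by Gateway attB4, attB1 and attB2 scars that reflect modular assembly of promoter and gene parts. The first unit expresses the red fluorescent protein mKate2, and according to the record a target site for human miR-574-3p lies in its 3' UTR. This site is not separately annotated, but there is an unannotated gap between attB2 and the β-globin sequence where it could lie. The second unit expresses the blue protein EBFP2 without a miRNA target and serves as an internal reference for plasmid dose and expression. When miR-574-3p is active in transfected cells, mKate2 is repressed relative to EBFP2, so the red-to-blue ratio gives a measure of miRNA activity.

The depositor notes that the repeated poly(A) elements make the plasmid inherently unstable. The physical plasmid also differs slightly from the deposited sequence, with short insertions flanking the puromycin coding region that do not impair puromycin selection.
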