Features (pLannotate 1.2.2; 28 found; start..end, strand, type, name):
     87..675     -  rep_origin     ori: high-copy-number ColE1/pMB1/pBR322/pUC origin of replication
    846..1706    -  CDS            AmpR: β-lactamase; bla; confers resistance to ampicillin, carbenicillin, and related antibiotics
   1707..1778    -  promoter       AmpR promoter: bla
   1857..2456    +  CDS            PuroR: puromycin N-acetyltransferase; pac from Streptomyces alboniger; confers resistance to puromycin
   2461..2541    +  CDS            HBB (fragment): HBB_PONPY - Experimental evidence at transcript level: Swiss-Prot protein existence level 2. Involved in oxygen transport from the lung to the various peripheral tissues. From Pongo pygmaeus (Bornean orangutan).
   2612..2667    +  polyA_signal   β-globin poly(A) signal: rabbit β-globin polyadenylation signal (Gil and Proudfoot, 1987)
   3646..3666    +  protein_bind   attB4: mutant version of attB; core recombination site for the Gateway® BP reaction BP Clonase™
   3734..3945    +  promoter       EF-1α core promoter: core promoter for human elongation factor EF-1α
   3946..4884    +  intron         EF-1α intron A: intron upstream of the start codon of human EF-1α
   4911..4931    +  protein_bind   attB1: mutant version of attB; core recombination site for the Gateway® BP reaction BP Clonase™
   4951..5646    +  CDS            mKate2: mKate2 is a basic (constitutively fluorescent) red fluorescent protein published in 2009, derived from Entacmaea quadricolor. It is reported to be a rapidly-maturing monomer with moderate acid sensitivity.
   5666..5690    -  protein_bind   attB2: mutant version of attB; recombination site for the Gateway® BP reaction BP Clonase™
   5834..5908    +  CDS            HBB (fragment): HBB_PONPY - Experimental evidence at transcript level: Swiss-Prot protein existence level 2. Involved in oxygen transport from the lung to the various peripheral tissues. From Pongo pygmaeus (Bornean orangutan).
   5979..6034    +  polyA_signal   β-globin poly(A) signal: rabbit β-globin polyadenylation signal (Gil and Proudfoot, 1987)
   6418..6443    +  misc_feature   SA: splice acceptor site
   7115..7135    +  protein_bind   attB4: mutant version of attB; core recombination site for the Gateway® BP reaction BP Clonase™
   7203..7414    +  promoter       EF-1α core promoter: core promoter for human elongation factor EF-1α
   7415..8353    +  intron         EF-1α intron A: intron upstream of the start codon of human EF-1α
   8380..8400    +  protein_bind   attB1: mutant version of attB; core recombination site for the Gateway® BP reaction BP Clonase™
   8411..9127    +  CDS            EBFP2: EBFP2 is a basic (constitutively fluorescent) blue fluorescent protein published in 2007, derived from Aequorea victoria. It is reported to be a rapidly-maturing monomer with moderate acid sensitivity.
   9135..9159    -  protein_bind   attB2: mutant version of attB; recombination site for the Gateway® BP reaction BP Clonase™
   9163..9243    +  CDS            HBB (fragment): HBB_PONPY - Experimental evidence at transcript level: Swiss-Prot protein existence level 2. Involved in oxygen transport from the lung to the various peripheral tissues. From Pongo pygmaeus (Bornean orangutan).
   9314..9369    +  polyA_signal   β-globin poly(A) signal: rabbit β-globin polyadenylation signal (Gil and Proudfoot, 1987)
   9752..9774    -  protein_bind   lac operator (fragment): The lac repressor binds to the lac operator to inhibit transcription in E. coli. This inhibition can be relieved by adding lactose or isopropyl-β-D-thiogalactopyranoside (IPTG). lac repressor encoded by lacI
   9778..9808    -  promoter       lac promoter: promoter for the E. coli lac operon
   9823..9844    -  protein_bind   CAP binding site: CAP binding activates transcription in the presence of cAMP. E. coli catabolite activator protein
   9857..9896    -  CDS            lacI (fragment): lac repressor; lacI; The lac repressor binds to the lac operator to inhibit transcription in E. coli. This inhibition can be relieved by adding lactose or isopropyl-β-D-thiogalactopyranoside (IPTG).
  10069..10878   +  CDS            KanR: aminoglycoside phosphotransferase; aph(3')-Ia; confers resistance to kanamycin in bacteria or G418 (Geneticin®) in eukaryotes
>Addgene plasmid #103655 | LSB-hsa-miR-574-3p | depositor full sequence | sequence record 196358 | Full Sequence
AATTGAGGGGATAACGCAGGAAAGAACATGTGAGCAAAAGGCCAGCAAAAGGCCAGGAACCGTAAAAAGG
CCGCGTTGCTGGCGTTTTTCCATAGGCTCCGCCCCCCTGACGAGCATCACAAAAATCGACGCTCAAGTCA
GAGGTGGCGAAACCCGACAGGACTATAAAGATACCAGGCGTTTCCCCCTGGAAGCTCCCTCGTGCGCTCT
CCTGTTCCGACCCTGCCGCTTACCGGATACCTGTCCGCCTTTCTCCCTTCGGGAAGCGTGGCGCTTTCTC
ATAGCTCACGCTGTAGGTATCTCAGTTCGGTGTAGGTCGTTCGCTCCAAGCTGGGCTGTGTGCACGAACC
CCCCGTTCAGCCCGACCGCTGCGCCTTATCCGGTAACTATCGTCTTGAGTCCAACCCGGTAAGACACGAC
TTATCGCCACTGGCAGCAGCCACTGGTAACAGGATTAGCAGAGCGAGGTATGTAGGCGGTGCTACAGAGT
TCTTGAAGTGGTGGCCTAACTACGGCTACACTAGAAGAACAGTATTTGGTATCTGCGCTCTGCTGAAGCC
AGTTACCTTCGGAAAAAGAGTTGGTAGCTCTTGATCCGGCAAACAAACCACCGCTGGTAGCGGTGGTTTT
TTTGTTTGCAAGCAGCAGATTACGCGCAGAAAAAAAGGATCTCAAGAAGATCCTTTGATCTTTTCTACGG
GGTCTGACGCTCAGTGGAACGAAAACTCACGTTAAGGGATTTTGGTCATGAGATTATCAAAAAGGATCTT
CACCTAGATCCTTTTAAATTAAAAATGAAGTTTTAAATCAATCTAAAGTATATATGAGTAAACTTGGTCT
GACAGTTACCAATGCTTAATCAGTGAGGCACCTATCTCAGCGATCTGTCTATTTCGTTCATCCATAGTTG
CCTGACTCCCCGTCGTGTAGATAACTACGATACGGGAGGGCTTACCATCTGGCCCCAGTGCTGCAATGAT
ACCGCGAGAACCACGCTCACCGGCTCCAGATTTATCAGCAATAAACCAGCCAGCCGGAAGGGCCGAGCGC
AGAAGTGGTCCTGCAACTTTATCCGCCTCCATCCAGTCTATTAATTGTTGCCGGGAAGCTAGAGTAAGTA
GTTCGCCAGTTAATAGTTTGCGCAACGTTGTTGCCATTGCTACAGGCATCGTGGTGTCACGCTCGTCGTT
TGGTATGGCTTCATTCAGCTCCGGTTCCCAACGATCAAGGCGAGTTACATGATCCCCCATGTTGTGCAAA
AAAGCGGTTAGCTCCTTCGGTCCTCCGATCGTTGTCAGAAGTAAGTTGGCCGCAGTGTTATCACTCATGG
TTATGGCAGCACTGCATAATTCTCTTACTGTCATGCCATCCGTAAGATGCTTTTCTGTGACTGGTGAGTA
CTCAACCAAGTCATTCTGAGAATAGTGTATGCGGCGACCGAGTTGCTCTTGCCCGGCGTCAATACGGGAT
AATACCGCGCCACATAGCAGAACTTTAAAAGTGCTCATCATTGGAAAACGTTCTTCGGGGCGAAAACTCT
CAAGGATCTTACCGCTGTTGAGATCCAGTTCGATGTAACCCACTCGTGCACCCAACTGATCTTCAGCATC
TTTTACTTTCACCAGCGTTTCTGGGTGAGCAAAAACAGGAAGGCAAAATGCCGCAAAAAAGGGAATAAGG
GCGACACGGAAATGTTGAATACTCATACTCTTCCTTTTTCAATATTATTGAAGCATTTATCAGGGTTATT
GTCTCATGAGCGGATACATATTTGAATGTAGCTCCGAATTTCTCGAGGGCTTGTCGACGACGGCGGTCTC
CGTCGTCAGGATCATGAATTCGACCCGCCTGCCACCATGACCGAGTACAAGCCCACGGTGCGCCTCGCCA
CCCGCGACGACGTCCCCCGGGCCGTACGCACCCTCGCCGCCGCGTTCGCCGACTACCCCGCCACGCGCCA
CACCGTCGACCCGGACCGCCACATCGAGCGGGTCACCGAGCTGCAAGAACTCTTCCTCACGCGCGTCGGG
CTCGACATCGGCAAGGTGTGGGTCGCGGACGACGGCGCCGCGGTGGCGGTCTGGACCACGCCGGAGAGCG
TCGAAGCGGGGGCGGTGTTCGCCGAGATCGGCCCGCGCATGGCCGAGTTGAGCGGTTCCCGGCTGGCCGC
GCAGCAACAGATGGAAGGCCTCCTGGCGCCGCACCGGCCCAAGGAGCCCGCGTGGTTCCTGGCCACCGTC
GGCGTCTCGCCCGACCACCAGGGCAAGGGTCTGGGCAGCGCCGTCGTGCTCCCCGGAGTGGAGGCGGCCG
AGCGCGCCGGGGTGCCCGCCTTCCTGGAGACATCCGCGCCCCGCAACCTCCCCTTCTACGAGCGGCTCGG
CTTCACCGTCACCGCCGACGTCGAGGTGCCCGAAGGACCGCGCACCTGGTGCATGACCCGCAAGCCCGGT
GCCTGATACGCGTGAATTCACTCCTCAGGTGCAGGCTGCCTATCAGAAGGTGGTGGCTGGTGTGGCCAAT
GCCCTGGCTCACAAATACCACTGAGATCTTTTTCCCTCTGCCAAAAATTATGGGGACATCATGAAGCCCC
TTGAGCATCTGACTTCTGGCTAATAAAGGAAATTTATTTTCATTGCAATAGTGTGTTGGAATTTTTTGTG
TCTCTCACTCGGAAGGACATATGGGAGGGCAAATCATTTAAAACATCAGAATGAGTATTTGGTTTAGAGT
TTGGCAACATATGCCCATATGCTGGCTGCCATGAACAAAGGTTGGCTATAAAGAGGTCATCAGTATATGA
AACAGCCCCCTGCTGTCCATTCCTTATTCCATAGAAAAGCCTTGACTTGAGGTTAGATTTTTTTTATATT
TTGTTTTGTGTTATTTTTTTCTTTAACATCCCTAAAATTTTCCTTACATGTTTTACTAGCCAGATTTTTC
CTCCTCTCCTGACTACTCCCAGTCATAGCTGTCCCTCTTCTCTTATGGAGATCCCTCGACCTGCAGCCCA
AGCTTGAATTCTCTAGAATTACCCTGTTATCCCTATGCTTGGTTTACCGAGCTCTTATTGGTTTTCAAAC
TTCATTGACTGTGCCCAACGCGCCTGGGAGCTCACGGGGACAGCCCCCCCCCAAAGCCCCCAGGGATGTA
ATTACGTCCCTCCCCCGCTAGGGGGCAGCAGCGAGCCGCCCGGGGCTCCGCTCCGGTCCGGCGCTCCCCC
CGCATCCCCGAGCCGGCAGCGTGCGGGGACAGCCCGGGCACGGGGAAGGTGGCACGGGATCGCTTTCCTC
TGAACGCTTCTCGCTGCTCTTTGAGCCTGCAGACACCTGGGGGGATACGGGGAAAAAGCTAGGCTGAAAG
ACCGGTTCTTAGAATGACACGCGCCTGGGAGCTCACGGGGACAGCCCCCCCCCAAAGCCCCCAGGGATGT
AATTACGTCCCTCCCCCGCTAGGGGGCAGCAGCGAGCCGCCCGGGGCTCCGCTCCGGTCCGGCGCTCCCC
CCGCATCCCCGAGCCGGCAGCGTGCGGGGACAGCCCGGGCACGGGGAAGGTGGCACGGGATCGCTTTCCT
CTGAACGCTTCTCGCTGCTCTTTGAGCCTGCAGACACCTGGGGGGATACGGGGAAAAAGCTAACTTCTGA
GACGACAACTTTGTATAGAAAAGTTGGCTCCGAATTCGCCCTTGACAGCAGAGATCCAGTTTGGTTAATT
AATTGGCTCCGGTGCCCGTCAGTGGGCAGAGCGCACATCGCCCACAGTCCCCGAGAAGTTGTGGGGAGGG
GTCGGCAATTGAACCGGTGCCTAGAGAAGGTGGCGCGGGGTAAACTGGGAAAGTGATGTCGTGTACTGGC
TCCGCCTTTTTCCCGAGGGTGGGGGAGAACCGTATATAAGTGCAGTAGTCGCCGTGAACGTTCTTTTTCG
CAACGGGTTTGCCGCCAGAACACAGGTAAGTGCCGTGTGTGGTTCCCGCGGGCCTGGCCTCTTTACGGGT
TATGGCCCTTGCGTGCCTTGAATTACTTCCACCTGGCTGCAGTACGTGATTCTTGATCCCGAGCTTCGGG
TTGGAAGTGGGTGGGAGAGTTCGAGGCCTTGCGCTTAAGGAGCCCCTTCGCCTCGTGCTTGAGTTGAGGC
CTGGCCTGGGCGCTGGGGCCGCCGCGTGCGAATCTGGTGGCACCTTCGCGCCTGTCTCGCTGCTTTCGAT
AAGTCTCTAGCCATTTAAAATTTTTGATGACCTGCTGCGACGCTTTTTTTCTGGCAAGATAGTCTTGTAA
ATGCGGGCCAAGATCTGCACACTGGTATTTCGGTTTTTGGGGCCGCGGGCGGCGACGGGGCCCGTGCGTC
CCAGCGCACATGTTCGGCGAGGCGGGGCCTGCGAGCGCGGCCACCGAGAATCGGACGGGGGTAGTCTCAA
GCTGGCCGGCCTGCTCTGGTGCCTGGCCTCGCGCCGCCGTGTATCGCCCCGCCCTGGGCGGCAAGGCTGG
CCCGGTCGGCACCAGTTGCGTGAGCGGAAAGATGGCCGCTTCCCGGCCCTGCTGCAGGGAGCTCAAAATG
GAGGACGCGGCGCTCGGGAGAGCGGGCGGGTGAGTCACCCACACAAAGGAAAAGGGCCTTTCCGTCCTCA
GCCGTCGCTTCATGTGACTCCACGGAGTACCGGGCGCCGTCCAGGCACCTCGATTAGTTCTCGAGCTTTT
GGAGTACGTCGTCTTTAGGTTGGGGGGAGGGGTTTTATGCGATGGAGTTTCCCCACACTGAGTGGGTGGA
GACTGAAGTTAGGCCAGCTTGGCACTTGATGTAATTCTCCTTGGAATTTGCCCTTTTTGAGTTTGGATCT
TGGTTCATTCTCAAGCCTCAGACAGTGGTTCAAAGTTTTTTTCTTCCATTTCAGGTGTCGTGAGAAGGGC
GAATTCGACCCAAGTTTGTACAAAAAAGCAGGCTGGATCCAGGTGCCACCATGGTGAGCGAGCTGATTAA
GGAGAACATGCACATGAAGCTGTACATGGAGGGCACCGTGAACAACCACCACTTCAAGTGCACATCCGAG
GGCGAAGGCAAGCCCTACGAGGGCACCCAGACCATGAGAATCAAGGCGGTCGAGGGCGGCCCTCTCCCCT
TCGCCTTCGACATCCTGGCTACCAGCTTCATGTACGGCAGCAAAACCTTCATCAACCACACCCAGGGCAT
CCCCGACTTCTTTAAGCAGTCCTTCCCCGAGGGCTTCACATGGGAGAGAGTCACCACATACGAAGATGGG
GGCGTGCTGACCGCTACCCAGGACACCAGCCTCCAGGACGGCTGCCTCATCTACAACGTCAAGATCAGAG
GGGTGAACTTCCCATCCAACGGCCCTGTGATGCAGAAGAAAACACTCGGCTGGGAGGCCTCCACCGAGAC
ACTGTACCCCGCTGACGGCGGCCTGGAAGGCAGAGCCGACATGGCCCTGAAGCTCGTGGGCGGGGGCCAC
CTGATCTGCAACCTTAAGACCACATACAGATCCAAGAAACCCGCTAAGAACCTCAAGATGCCCGGCGTCT
ACTATGTGGACAGGAGACTGGAAAGAATCAAGGAGGCCGACAAAGAGACATACGTCGAGCAGCACGAGGT
GGCTGTGGCCAGATACTGCGACCTCCCTAGCAAACTGGGGCACAAACTTAATTGAGAATTCTACCACCCA
GCTTTCTTGTACAAAGTGGTACGTCTCAAGACCAGAGGTCTCTGCTTCAACGGCCTGTGGGTGTGTGCAT
GAGCGTGTGTGGGTGTGTGCATGAGCGTGTGTGGGTGTGTGCATGAGCGTGTGTGGGTGTGTGCATGAGC
GTGCAACCAGAAGAGACCTGTGCTTCACTCCTCAGGTGCAGGCTGCCTATCAGAAGGTGGTGGCTGGTGT
GGCCAATGCCCTGGCTCACAAATACCACTGAGATCTTTTTCCCTCTGCCAAAAATTATGGGGACATCATG
AAGCCCCTTGAGCATCTGACTTCTGGCTAATAAAGGAAATTTATTTTCATTGCAATAGTGTGTTGGAATT
TTTTGTGTCTCTCACTCGGAAGGACATATGGGAGGGCAAATCATTTAAAACATCAGAATGAGTATTTGGT
TTAGAGTTTGGCAACATATGCCCATATGCTGGCTGCCATGAACAAAGGTTGGCTATAAAGAGGTCATCAG
TATATGAAACAGCCCCCTGCTGTCCATTCCTTATTCCATAGAAAAGCCTTGACTTGAGGTTAGATTTTTT
TTATATTTTGTTTTGTGTTATTTTTTTCTTTAACATCCCTAAAATTTTCCTTACATGTTTTACTAGCCAG
ATTTTTCCTCCTCTCCTGACTACTCCCAGTCATAGCTGTCCCTCTTCTCTTATGGAGATCCCGAGCGGTG
CGTTTTTATGCTTGTAGTATTGTATAATGTTTTTAAGATCCAAGCTTCTGACCTCTTCTCTTCCTCCCAC
AGGGCCTCGAGACAATTGCATCGATGGTACCAGTGAAAGTCTGCAATGAATTCGAGTTGGCGCGCCTGTC
ATTCTAAATCTCTCTTTCAGCCTAAAGCTTTTTCCCCGTATCCCCCCAGGTGTCTGCAGGCTCAAAGAGC
AGCGAGAAGCGTTCAGAGGAAAGCGATCCCGTGCCACCTTCCCCGTGCCCGGGCTGTCCCCGCACGCTGC
CGGCTCGGGGATGCGGGGGGAGCGCCGGACCGGAGCGGAGCCCCGGGCGGCTCGCTGCTGCCCCCTAGCG
GGGGAGGGACGTAATTACATCCCTGGGGGCTTTGGGAGGGGGCTGTCCCCGTGAGCTCCCAGGCGCGCCT
GTCATTCTAAATCTCTCTTTCAGCCTAAAGCTTTTTCCCCGTATCCCCCCAGGTGTCTGCAGGCTCAAAG
AGCAGCGAGAAGCGTTCAGAGGAAAGCGATCCCGTGCCACCTTCCCCGTGCCCGGGCTGTCCCCGCACGC
TGCCGGCTCGGGGATGCGGGGGGAGCGCCGGACCGGAGCGGAGCCCCGGGCGGCTCGCTGCTGCCCCCTA
GCGGGGGAGGGACGTAATTACATCCCTGGGGGCTTTGGGGGGGGGCTGTCCCCGTGAGCTCCCAGGCGCG
CCAACTCGGTACCGTATCGATGTCGACGTTAACGCTAGTGATATCAACTTTGTATAGAAAAGTTGGCTCC
GAATTCGCCCTTGACAGCAGAGATCCAGTTTGGTTAATTAATTGGCTCCGGTGCCCGTCAGTGGGCAGAG
CGCACATCGCCCACAGTCCCCGAGAAGTTGTGGGGAGGGGTCGGCAATTGAACCGGTGCCTAGAGAAGGT
GGCGCGGGGTAAACTGGGAAAGTGATGTCGTGTACTGGCTCCGCCTTTTTCCCGAGGGTGGGGGAGAACC
GTATATAAGTGCAGTAGTCGCCGTGAACGTTCTTTTTCGCAACGGGTTTGCCGCCAGAACACAGGTAAGT
GCCGTGTGTGGTTCCCGCGGGCCTGGCCTCTTTACGGGTTATGGCCCTTGCGTGCCTTGAATTACTTCCA
CCTGGCTGCAGTACGTGATTCTTGATCCCGAGCTTCGGGTTGGAAGTGGGTGGGAGAGTTCGAGGCCTTG
CGCTTAAGGAGCCCCTTCGCCTCGTGCTTGAGTTGAGGCCTGGCCTGGGCGCTGGGGCCGCCGCGTGCGA
ATCTGGTGGCACCTTCGCGCCTGTCTCGCTGCTTTCGATAAGTCTCTAGCCATTTAAAATTTTTGATGAC
CTGCTGCGACGCTTTTTTTCTGGCAAGATAGTCTTGTAAATGCGGGCCAAGATCTGCACACTGGTATTTC
GGTTTTTGGGGCCGCGGGCGGCGACGGGGCCCGTGCGTCCCAGCGCACATGTTCGGCGAGGCGGGGCCTG
CGAGCGCGGCCACCGAGAATCGGACGGGGGTAGTCTCAAGCTGGCCGGCCTGCTCTGGTGCCTGGCCTCG
CGCCGCCGTGTATCGCCCCGCCCTGGGCGGCAAGGCTGGCCCGGTCGGCACCAGTTGCGTGAGCGGAAAG
ATGGCCGCTTCCCGGCCCTGCTGCAGGGAGCTCAAAATGGAGGACGCGGCGCTCGGGAGAGCGGGCGGGT
GAGTCACCCACACAAAGGAAAAGGGCCTTTCCGTCCTCAGCCGTCGCTTCATGTGACTCCACGGAGTACC
GGGCGCCGTCCAGGCACCTCGATTAGTTCTCGAGCTTTTGGAGTACGTCGTCTTTAGGTTGGGGGGAGGG
GTTTTATGCGATGGAGTTTCCCCACACTGAGTGGGTGGAGACTGAAGTTAGGCCAGCTTGGCACTTGATG
TAATTCTCCTTGGAATTTGCCCTTTTTGAGTTTGGATCTTGGTTCATTCTCAAGCCTCAGACAGTGGTTC
AAAGTTTTTTTCTTCCATTTCAGGTGTCGTGAGAAGGGCGAATTCGACCCAAGTTTGTACAAAAAAGCAG
GCTCGCCACCATGGTGAGCAAGGGCGAGGAGCTGTTCACCGGGGTGGTGCCCATCCTGGTCGAGCTGGAC
GGCGACGTAAACGGCCACAAGTTCAGCGTGAGGGGCGAGGGCGAGGGCGATGCCACCAACGGCAAGCTGA
CCCTGAAGTTCATCTGCACCACCGGCAAGCTGCCCGTGCCCTGGCCCACCCTCGTGACCACCCTGAGCCA
CGGCGTGCAGTGCTTCGCCCGCTACCCCGACCACATGAAGCAGCACGACTTCTTCAAGTCCGCCATGCCC
GAAGGCTACGTCCAGGAGCGCACCATCTTCTTCAAGGACGACGGCACCTACAAGACCCGCGCCGAGGTGA
AGTTCGAGGGCGACACCCTAGTGAACCGCATCGAGCTGAAGGGCGTCGACTTCAAGGAGGACGGCAACAT
CCTGGGGCACAAGCTGGAGTACAACTTCAACAGCCACAACATCTATATCATGGCCGTCAAGCAGAAGAAC
GGCATCAAGGTGAACTTCAAGATCCGCCACAACGTGGAGGACGGCAGCGTGCAGCTCGCCGACCACTACC
AGCAGAACACCCCCATCGGCGACGGCCCCGTGCTGCTGCCCGACAGCCACTACCTGAGCACCCAGTCCGT
GCTGAGCAAAGACCCCAACGAGAAGCGCGATCACATGGTCCTGCTGGAGTTCCGCACCGCCGCCGGGATC
ACTCTCGGCATGGACGAGCTGTACAAGTAATACCACCCAGCTTTCTTGTACAAAGTGGTACGCGTGAATT
CACTCCTCAGGTGCAGGCTGCCTATCAGAAGGTGGTGGCTGGTGTGGCCAATGCCCTGGCTCACAAATAC
CACTGAGATCTTTTTCCCTCTGCCAAAAATTATGGGGACATCATGAAGCCCCTTGAGCATCTGACTTCTG
GCTAATAAAGGAAATTTATTTTCATTGCAATAGTGTGTTGGAATTTTTTGTGTCTCTCACTCGGAAGGAC
ATATGGGAGGGCAAATCATTTAAAACATCAGAATGAGTATTTGGTTTAGAGTTTGGCAACATATGCCCAT
ATGCTGGCTGCCATGAACAAAGGTTGGCTATAAAGAGGTCATCAGTATATGAAACAGCCCCCTGCTGTCC
ATTCCTTATTCCATAGAAAAGCCTTGACTTGAGGTTAGATTTTTTTTATATTTTGTTTTGTGTTATTTTT
TTCTTTAACATCCCTAAAATTTTCCTTACATGTTTTACTAGCCAGATTTTTCCTCCTCTCCTGACTACTC
CCAGTCATAGCTGTCCCTCTTCTCTTATGGAGATCCCTCGACCTGCAGCCCAAGCTTGGCGTAATCATGG
TCATAGCTGTTTCCTGTGTGAAATTGTTATCCGCTCACAATTCCACACAACATACGAGCCGGAAGCATAA
AGTGTAAAGCCTGGGGTGCCTAATGAGTGAGCTAACTCACATTAATTGCGTTGCGCTCACTGCCCGCTTT
CCAGTCGGGAAACCTGTCGTGCCAGCGGATCGACAGTACTAAGCTTGGTCTAATACCCAATCTCTCGTCT
TATCCAGATGTTTTATACGCCTCTGGCCCGTGTCTCAAAATCTCTGATGTTACATTGCACAAGATAAAAT
AATATCATCATGAACAATAAAACTGTCTGCTTACATAAACAGTAATACAAGGGGTGTTATGAGCCATATT
CAACGGGAAACGTCGAGGCCGCGATTAAATTCCAACATGGATGCTGATTTATATGGGTATAAATGGGCTC
GCGATAATGTCGGGCAATCAGGTGCGACAATCTATCGCTTGTATGGGAAGCCCGATGCGCCAGAGTTGTT
TCTGAAACATGGCAAAGGTAGCGTTGCCAATGATGTTACAGATGAGATGGTCAGACTAAACTGGCTGACG
GAATTTATGCCTCTTCCGACCATCAAGCATTTTATCCGTACTCCTGATGATGCATGGTTACTCACCACTG
CGATCCCCGGAAAAACAGCATTCCAGGTATTAGAAGAATATCCTGATTCAGGTGAAAATATTGTTGATGC
GCTGGCAGTGTTCCTGCGCCGGTTGCATTCGATTCCTGTTTGTAATTGTCCTTTTAACAGCGATCGCGTA
TTTCGTCTCGCTCAGGCGCAATCACGAATGAATAACGGTTTGGTTGATGCGAGTGATTTTGATGACGAGC
GTAATGGCTGGCCTGTTGAACAAGTCTGGAAAGAAATGCATAAACTTTTGCCATTCTCACCGGATTCAGT
CGTCACTCATGGTGATTTCTCACTTGATAACCTTATTTTTGACGAGGGGAAATTAATAGGTTGTATTGAT
GTTGGACGAGTCGGAATCGCAGACCGATACCAGGATCTTGCCATCCTATGGAACTGCCTCGGTGAGTTTT
CTCCTTCATTACAGAAACGGCTTTTTCAAAAATATGGTATTGATAATCCTGATATGAATAAATTGCAGTT
TCATTTGATGCTCGATGAGTTTTTCTAATCAGAATTGGTTAATTGGTTGTAACACTGGCAGAGCATTACG
CTGACTTGACGGGACGGCGCAAGCTCATGACCAAAATCCCTTAACGTGAGTTACGCGTCGTTCCACTGAG
CGTCAGAGGTATCACTAGTATTACAGAGGTAAGTTATAACAGTCGCCTAACCC
