>Addgene plasmid #103655 | LSB-hsa-miR-574-3p | depositor partial sequence | sequence record 196359 | hsa-miR-574-3p target
TGTGGGTGTGTGCATGAGCGTG
